>Addgene plasmid #30497 | hrGFP-WFY.m | addgene partial sequence | sequence record 35504 | 30497 with hrGFP-F
AGGCGGCTTCGTGGAGCAGCACGAGACCGCCATCGCCCAGCTGACCAGCCTGGGCAAGCCCCTGGGCAGC
CTGCACGAGTGGGTGGAGCTCTCCGGACTCAGATCTGCTGGAGAATCAGATGAGAGCGGAGATGAGCGCG
TCAGCGATGAAGAAACCGACCTGGGCACAGACTGGGAGAACTTGCCTAGTCCCCGGTTTTGTGATATCCC
TTCCCAGTCTGTGGAAGTCTCCCAGAGTCAGAGCACCCAGGCGTCCCCACCCATCGCGAGCAGCAGTGCA
GGTGGGATGATCTCCTCTGCAGCAGCCTCGGTGACCTCCCGGCGTAAAGCTCGCACTGGACACCGTTCGA
ATTCTGCAGTCGACGGTACCGCGGGCCCGGGATCCACCGGATCTAGATAATAGGGTACCAGGTAAGTGTA
CCCAATTCGCCCTATAGTGAGTCGTATTACAATTCACTCGATCGCCCTTCCCAACAGTTGCGCAGCCTGA
ATGGCGAATGGAGATCCAATTTTTAAGTGTATAATGTGTTAAACTACTGATTCTAATTGTTTGTGTATTT
TAGATTCACAGTCCCAAGGCTCATTTCAGGCCCCTCAGTCCTCACAGTCTGTTCATGATCATAATCAGCC
ATACCACATTTGTAGAGGTTTTACTTGCTTTAAAAAACCTCCCACACCTCCCCCTGAACCTGAAACATAA
AATGAATGCAATTGTTGTTGTTAACTTGTTTATTGCAGCTTATAATGGTTACAAATAAAGCAATAGCATC
ACAAATTTCACAAATAAAGCATTTTTTTCACTGCATTCTAGTTGTGGGTTTGTCCAAACTCATCAATGTA
TCTAACGCGTAATGTAGCTTATATTTGTAAATCCGTTAATTTTGTAATCACT
