[The description below was written by a language model from this plasmid's Addgene catalogue record.]
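Description:
hrGFP-WFY.m is a mammalian expression plasmid built on the phrGFP-N1 backbone from Agilent Technologies (about 4.3 kb without insert). It is propagated in E. coli as a high-copy plasmid under ampicillin selection. The record does not name the promoter driving expression in mammalian cells, the origin of replication, or any mammalian selection marker, and no feature table is available to confirm these elements.

The insert is a 240 bp fragment of human Barkor (also known as ATG14, ATG14L or KIAA0831) encoding residues 413–492, the C-terminal end of the protein. It was cloned between BglII and BamHI sites, both of which are retained. According to the record, the fragment is fused to humanized recombinant GFP (hrGFP) supplied by the backbone at its N terminus and carries a 3xFlag tag at its C terminus. The product can therefore be followed by fluorescence in live or fixed cells, and detected or immunoprecipitated through the Flag epitope. The fragment bears three substitutions, W484R, F485R and Y488R, which replace bulky aromatic hydrophobic residues with charged arginines; the "WFY.m" in the name refers to this triple mutant.

The associated publication concerns autophagosome targeting and membrane curvature sensing by Barkor/Atg14(L). This suggests the construct serves as a mutant for testing whether these hydrophobic residues are needed for the C-terminal region to associate with membranes or localise to autophagosomes, presumably alongside a corresponding wild-type fragment. The record itself does not state the phenotype of the mutant.
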