Addgene plasmid #30497: hrGFP-WFY.m
Depositing lab: Qing Zhong. Depositing organization: University of California, Berkeley. Publication: Autophagosome targeting and membrane curvature sensing by Barkor/Atg14(L). Fan W, Nassiri A, Zhong Q. Proc Natl Acad Sci U S A. 2011 May 10;108(19):7769-74. doi: 10.1073/pnas.1016472108. Epub 2011 Apr 25. PubMed 21518905.
Backbone
  Vector backbone: phrGFP-N1
  Backbone manufacturer: Agilent Technologies
  Backbone size w/o insert (bp): 4300
  Vector type: Mammalian Expression
Growth in bacteria
  Bacterial resistance: Ampicillin, 100 μg/mL
  Growth temperature: 37°C
  Growth strain: DH5alpha
  Copy number: High Copy
Gene/Insert
  Gene/Insert name: Barkor (alt name: ATG14L/ATG14)
  Species: H. sapiens (human)
  Insert size (bp): 240
  Mutation: 413-492 aa, W484R, F485R, Y488R
  GenBank ID: KIAA0831
  Entrez Gene: ATG14 (a.k.a. ATG14L, BARKOR, KIAA0831)
  Tag / fusion protein: hrGFP (N terminal on backbone); 3xFlag (C terminal on insert)
  Cloning method: Restriction Enzyme; 5′ cloning site BglII (not destroyed); 3′ cloning site BamHI (not destroyed)
  Sequencing primers: 5′ CAGCTGACCAGCCTGGGCAAG; 3′ TAATACGACTCACTATAGGG
Terms and licenses: Academic/Nonprofit Terms; Industry Terms: Not Available to Industry
How to cite: hrGFP-WFY.m was a gift from Qing Zhong (Addgene plasmid # 30497 ; http://n2t.net/addgene:30497 ; RRID:Addgene_30497)
